Addgene plasmid #61856: MLM3636-Prnp-CDS-Neg
Purpose: Expresses a gRNA plasmid targeting the prion gene's exon 3, negative strand
Depositing lab: Gerold Schmitt-Ulms. Depositing organization: University of Toronto. Publication: CRISPR-Cas9-Based Knockout of the Prion Protein and Its Effect on the Proteome. Mehrabian M, Brethour D, MacIsaac S, Kim JK, Gunawardana CG, Wang H, Schmitt-Ulms G. PLoS One. 2014 Dec 9;9(12):e114594. doi: 10.1371/journal.pone.0114594. eCollection 2014. PONE-D-14-36316 PubMed 25490046.
Backbone
  Vector backbone: MLM3636
  Backbone manufacturer: Joung lab MLM3636
  Backbone size w/o insert (bp): 2278
  Vector type: Mammalian Expression, CRISPR
Growth in bacteria
  Bacterial resistance: Ampicillin, 100 μg/mL
  Growth temperature: 37°C
  Growth strain: DH5alpha
  Copy number: Unknown
Gene/Insert
  Gene/Insert name: PrP guiding sequence (alt name: PrPC)
  gRNA/shRNA sequence: TTGGCCCCATCCACCGCCAT
  Species: M. musculus (mouse)
  Entrez Gene: Prnp (a.k.a. CD230, PrP, PrP<C>, PrPC, PrPSc, Prn-i, Prn-p, Sinc, prP27-30, prP33-35C)
  Promoter: hU6 promoter
  Cloning method: Restriction Enzyme; 5′ cloning site BsmBI (destroyed during cloning); 3′ cloning site BsmBI (destroyed during cloning)
  Sequencing primers: 5′ OS280 (5’-CAGGGTTATTGTCTCATGAGCGG-3’)
Resource information
  A portion of this plasmid was derived from a plasmid made by: The original plasmid was purchased from Addgene: MLM3636.
Terms and licenses: Academic/Nonprofit Terms; Industry Terms: Not Available to Industry
How to cite: MLM3636-Prnp-CDS-Neg was a gift from Gerold Schmitt-Ulms (Addgene plasmid # 61856 ; http://n2t.net/addgene:61856 ; RRID:Addgene_61856)
