[The description below was written by a language model from this plasmid's Addgene catalogue record.]
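Description:
MLM3636-Prnp-CDS-Neg is a small mammalian-expression CRISPR plasmid that produces a single guide RNA directed against the mouse prion protein gene, Prnp. It is built on the MLM3636 guide RNA expression backbone (about 2.3 kb without insert), is propagated in E. coli and is selected with ampicillin. The record does not describe the bacterial origin of replication, lists copy number as unknown, and names no mammalian selection marker or reporter. No feature table is provided, so the description rests on the catalogue fields alone.

The payload is a 20-nucleotide targeting sequence that matches the negative strand of the Prnp coding sequence in exon 3. It was inserted between two BsmBI sites, both of which were destroyed during cloning. This is the usual outcome when annealed oligonucleotides are ligated into a type IIS-cut guide vector, because the enzyme cuts outside its recognition site and the sites are lost with the excised fragment. Transcription is driven by the human U6 promoter, an RNA polymerase III promoter commonly used for short, uncapped, non-polyadenylated RNAs such as gRNAs. In vectors of this type the spacer is placed upstream of the guide RNA scaffold to give a complete guide transcript.

The plasmid does not encode a nuclease according to the record, so it would be co-delivered with a separate Cas9 source to direct cleavage at the Prnp target. The associated work used CRISPR-Cas9 to knock out the prion protein and examine the effect on the proteome, which is consistent with using this construct to disrupt the PrP open reading frame in mouse cells.
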