>Addgene plasmid #61856 | MLM3636-Prnp-CDS-Neg | depositor partial sequence | sequence record 101225 | Primer OS280 was used to sequence the plasmid such that it includes the cloning site.
TACATATTTGAATGTATTTAGTAAAAATAAACAAATAGGGGTTCCGCGCACATTTCCCCGAAAAGTGCCA
CCTGACGTCGCTAGCTGTACAAAAAAGCAGGCTTTAAAGGAACCAATTCAGTCGACTGGATCCGGTACCA
AGGTCGGGCAGGAAGAGGGCCTATTTCCCATGATTCCTTCATATTTGCATATACGATACAAGGCTGTTAG
AGAGATAATTAGAATTAATTTGACTGTAAACACAAAGATATTAGTACAAAATACGTGACGTAGAAAGTAA
TAATTTCTTGGGTAGTTTGCAGTTTTAAAATTATGTTTTAAAATGGACTATCATATGCTTACCGTAACTT
GAAAGTATTTCGATTTCTTGGCTTTATATATCTTGTGGAAAGGACGAAACACCTTGGCCCCATCCACCGC
CATGTTTTAGAGCTAGAAATAGCAAGTTAAAATAAGGCTAGTCCGTTATCAACTTGAAAAAGTGGCACCG
AGTCGGTGCTTTTTTTAANCTTGGGCCG
