>Addgene plasmid #61856 | MLM3636-Prnp-CDS-Neg | addgene partial sequence | sequence record 102788 | hU6-F 5'-GAGGGCCTATTTCCCATGATT-3'
TTAGAATTAATTTGACTGTAAACACAAAGATATTAGTACAAAATACGTGACGTAGAAAGTAATAATTTCT
TGGGTAGTTTGCAGTTTTAAAATTATGTTTTAAAATGGACTATCATATGCTTACCGTAACTTGAAAGTAT
TTCGATTTCTTGGCTTTATATATCTTGTGGAAAGGACGAAACACCTTGGCCCCATCCACCGCCATGTTTT
AGAGCTAGAAATAGCAAGTTAAAATAAGGCTAGTCCGTTATCAACTTGAAAAAGTGGCACCGAGTCGGTG
CTTTTTTTAAGCTTGGGCCGCTCGAGGTACCTCTCTACATATGACATGTGAGCAAAAGGCCAGCAAAAGG
CCAGGAACCGTAAAAAGGCCGCGTTGCTGGCGTTTTTCCATAGGCTCCGCCCCCCTGACGAGCATCACAA
AAATCGACGCTCAAGTCAGAGGTGGCGAAACCCGACAGGACTATAAAGATACCAGGCGTTTCCCCCTGGA
AGCTCCCTCGTGCGCTCTCCTGTTCCGACCCTGCCGCTTACCGGATACCTGTCCGCCTTTCTCCCTTCGG
GAAGCGTGGCGCTTTCTCATAGCTCACGCTGTAGGTATCTCAGTTCGGTGTAGGTCGTTCGCTCCAAGCT
GGGCTGTGTGCACGAACCCCCCGTTCAGCCCGACCGCTGCGCCTTATCCGGTAACTATCGTCTTGAGTCC
AACCCGGTAAGACACGACTTATCGCCACTGGCAGCAGCCACTGGTAACAGGATTAGCAGAGCGAGGTATG
TA
