>Addgene plasmid #61856 | MLM3636-Prnp-CDS-Neg | addgene partial sequence | sequence record 102789 | StrepPyoCas9-5UTR-F 5'-CGGTGCCACTTTTTCAAGTTG-3'
CATGGCGGTGGATGGGGCCAAGGTGTTTCGTCCTTTCCACAAGATATATAAAGCCAAGAAATCGAAATAC
TTTCAAGTTACGGTAAGCATATGATAGTCCATTTTAAAACATAATTTTAAAACTGCAAACTACCCAAGAA
ATTATTACTTTCTACGTCACGTATTTTGTACTAATATCTTTGTGTTTACAGTCAAATTAATTCTAATTAT
CTCTCTAACAGCCTTGTATCGTATATGCAAATATGAAGGAATCATGGGAAATAGGCCCTCTTCCTGCCCG
ACCTTGGTACCGGATCCAGTCGACTGAATTGGTTCCTTTAAAGCCTGCTTTTTTGTACAGCTAGCGACGT
CAGGTGGCACTTTTCGGGGAAATGTGCGCGGAACCCCTATTTGTTTATTTTTCTAAATACATTCAAATAT
GTATCCGCTCATGAGACAATAACCCTGATAAATGCTTCAATAATATTGAAAAAGGAAGAGTATGAGTATT
CAACATTTCCGTGTCGCCCTTATTCCCTTTTTTGCGGCATTTTGCCTTCCTGTTTTTGCTCACCCAGAAA
CGCTGGTGAAAGTAAAAGATGCTGAAGATCAGTTGGGTGCACGAGTGGGTTACATCGAACTGGATCTCAA
CAGCGGTAAGATCCTTGAGAGTTTTCGCCCCGAAGAACGTTTTCCAATGATGAGCACTTTTAAAGTTCTG
CTATGTGGCGCGGTATTATCCCGTATTGACG
